Addgene plasmid #98278: pGlnA-Ypet
Purpose: mammalian expression of GlnA-Ypet
Depositing lab: Mike Heilemann. Depositing organization: Goethe-Universitaet Frankfurt am Main. Publication: A set of homo-oligomeric standards allows accurate protein counting. Finan K, Raulf A, Heilemann M. Angew Chem Int Ed Engl. 2015 Oct 5;54(41):12049-52. doi: 10.1002/anie.201505664. Epub 2015 Aug 20. PubMed 26289028.
Backbone
  Vector backbone: plasmid PAtagRFP-actin (Verkhusha lab/Addgene)
  Backbone manufacturer: Clontech
  Vector type: Mammalian Expression
  Selectable markers: Neomycin (select with G418)
Growth in bacteria
  Bacterial resistance: Kanamycin, 50 μg/mL
  Growth temperature: 37°C
  Growth strain: DH5alpha
  Copy number: High Copy
Gene/Insert
  Gene/Insert name: GlnA (alt name: glutamine synthetase)
  Promoter: CMV
  Tag / fusion protein: Ypet (N terminal on insert)
  Cloning method: Restriction Enzyme; 5′ cloning site unknown (unknown if destroyed); 3′ cloning site unknown (unknown if destroyed)
  Sequencing primers: 5′ CMV-F
Terms and licenses: Academic/Nonprofit Terms; Industry Terms: Not Available to Industry
Depositor comments: Ypet = fast maturing YFP variant
How to cite: pGlnA-Ypet was a gift from Mike Heilemann (Addgene plasmid # 98278 ; http://n2t.net/addgene:98278 ; RRID:Addgene_98278)
