[The description below was written by a language model from this plasmid's Addgene catalogue record and pLannotate feature annotations shown in this document.]
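Description:
pGlnA-Ypet is a 6.1 kb mammalian expression plasmid built on a Clontech-type backbone, derived from the PAtagRFP-actin plasmid. It drives constitutive expression of a fusion between the yellow fluorescent protein YPet and glutamine synthetase (GlnA). The feature table identifies the glnA coding sequence as that of Escherichia coli K12. YPet lies immediately upstream of it, so despite the plasmid's name the fluorescent protein sits at the N terminus of the fusion, consistent with the catalogue entry. Transcription is controlled by the human cytomegalovirus immediate early enhancer and promoter and is terminated by an SV40 polyadenylation signal; the short large T antigen fragment annotated just before this signal is simply part of that SV40-derived region. The depositor notes that YPet is a fast-maturing YFP variant. The restriction sites used for cloning are not recorded.

The plasmid replicates in E. coli at high copy from a ColE1/pUC-type origin and also carries an f1 phage origin. A single Tn5 aminoglycoside phosphotransferase gene (NeoR/KanR) serves both hosts. A bacterial bla-type promoter gives kanamycin resistance in bacteria, while the adjacent SV40 enhancer/early promoter, together with an HSV TK polyadenylation signal, allows G418 selection of stably transfected mammalian cells. The small ble and bGH poly(A) fragments appear to be backbone remnants rather than functional elements.

The associated publication describes a set of homo-oligomeric standards for accurate protein counting. This suggests the GlnA fusion is meant as a fluorescent calibration standard of defined subunit number for quantitative or single-molecule imaging in mammalian cells, although the record does not state its oligomeric state.
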