Features (pLannotate 1.2.2; 14 found; start..end, strand, type, name):
      9..597     +  rep_origin     ori: high-copy-number ColE1/pMB1/pBR322/pUC origin of replication
    772..1075    +  enhancer       CMV enhancer: human cytomegalovirus immediate early enhancer
   1076..1279    +  promoter       CMV promoter: human cytomegalovirus (CMV) immediate early promoter
   1318..2034    +  CDS            YPet: YPet is a basic (constitutively fluorescent) yellow fluorescent protein published in 2005, derived from Aequorea victoria. It has moderate acid sensitivity.
   2044..3450    +  CDS            glnA: GLN1B_ECOLI - Experimental evidence at protein level: Swiss-Prot protein existence level 1. Catalyzes the ATP-dependent biosynthesis of glutamine from glutamate and ammonia. From Escherichia coli (strain K12).
   3509..3593    +  CDS            large T antigen (fragment): large T antigen from SV40 (simian virus 40)
   3616..3737    +  polyA_signal   SV40 poly(A) signal: SV40 polyadenylation signal
   3771..4199    -  rep_origin     f1 ori (sequence partly withheld): f1 bacteriophage origin of replication; arrow indicates direction of (+) strand synthesis
   4226..4330    +  promoter       AmpR promoter: bla
   4332..4689    +  promoter       SV40 promoter: SV40 enhancer and early promoter
   4724..5518    +  CDS            NeoR/KanR: aminoglycoside phosphotransferase from Tn5; aph(3')-II (or nptII); confers resistance to neomycin, kanamycin, and G418 (Geneticin®)
   5539..5691    +  CDS            ble (fragment): BLE_KLEPN - Experimental evidence at protein level: Swiss-Prot protein existence level 1. Binding protein with a strong affinity to the bleomycin family of antibiotics. Binds to CL990; an antimitotic-antibiotic compound. From Klebsiella pneumoniae.
   5750..5797    +  polyA_signal   HSV TK poly(A) signal: herpes simplex virus thymidine kinase polyadenylation signal (Cole and Stacy, 1985)
   5888..5904    -  polyA_signal   bGH poly(A) signal (fragment): bovine growth hormone polyadenylation signal
>Addgene plasmid #98278 | pGlnA-Ypet | addgene full sequence | sequence record 181963 | Addgene NGS Results
GGATCTTCTTGAGATCCTTTTTTTCTGCGCGTAATCTGCTGCTTGCAAACAAAAAAACCACCGCTACCAG
CGGTGGTTTGTTTGCCGGATCAAGAGCTACCAACTCTTTTTCCGAAGGTAACTGGCTTCAGCAGAGCGCA
GATACCAAATACTGTTCTTCTAGTGTAGCCGTAGTTAGGCCACCACTTCAAGAACTCTGTAGCACCGCCT
ACATACCTCGCTCTGCTAATCCTGTTACCAGTGGCTGCTGCCAGTGGCGATAAGTCGTGTCTTACCGGGT
TGGACTCAAGACGATAGTTACCGGATAAGGCGCAGCGGTCGGGCTGAACGGGGGGTTCGTGCACACAGCC
CAGCTTGGAGCGAACGACCTACACCGAACTGAGATACCTACAGCGTGAGCTATGAGAAAGCGCCACGCTT
CCCGAAGGGAGAAAGGCGGACAGGTATCCGGTAAGCGGCAGGGTCGGAACAGGAGAGCGCACGAGGGAGC
TTCCAGGGGGAAACGCCTGGTATCTTTATAGTCCTGTCGGGTTTCGCCACCTCTGACTTGAGCGTCGATT
TTTGTGATGCTCGTCAGGGGGGCGGAGCCTATGGAAAAACGCCAGCAACGCGGCCTTTTTACGGTTCCTG
GCCTTTTGCTGGCCTTTTGCTCACATGTTCTTTCCTGCGTTATCCCCTGATTCTGTGGATAACCGTATTA
CCGCCATGCATTAGTTATTAATAGTAATCAATTACGGGGTCATTAGTTCATAGCCCATATATGGAGTTCC
GCGTTACATAACTTACGGTAAATGGCCCGCCTGGCTGACCGCCCAACGACCCCCGCCCATTGACGTCAAT
AATGACGTATGTTCCCATAGTAACGCCAATAGGGACTTTCCATTGACGTCAATGGGTGGAGTATTTACGG
TAAACTGCCCACTTGGCAGTACATCAAGTGTATCATATGCCAAGTACGCCCCCTATTGACGTCAATGACG
GTAAATGGCCCGCCTGGCATTATGCCCAGTACATGACCTTATGGGACTTTCCTACTTGGCAGTACATCTA
CGTATTAGTCATCGCTATTACCATGGTGATGCGGTTTTGGCAGTACATCAATGGGCGTGGATAGCGGTTT
GACTCACGGGGATTTCCAAGTCTCCACCCCATTGACGTCAATGGGAGTTTGTTTTGGCACCAAAATCAAC
GGGACTTTCCAAAATGTCGTAACAACTCCGCCCCATTGACGCAAATGGGCGGTAGGCGTGTACGGTGGGA
GGTCTATATAAGCAGAGCTGGTTTAGTGAACCGTCAGATCCGCCACCGGTCGCCACCATGGTGAGCAAAG
GCGAAGAGCTGTTCACCGGCGTGGTGCCCATCCTGGTGGAGCTGGACGGCGACGTGAACGGCCACAAGTT
CAGCGTGAGCGGCGAGGGCGAGGGCGACGCCACCTACGGCAAGCTGACCCTGAAGCTGCTGTGCACCACC
GGCAAGCTGCCCGTGCCCTGGCCCACCCTGGTGACCACCCTGGGCTACGGCGTGCAGTGCTTCGCCCGGT
ACCCCGACCACATGAAGCAGCACGACTTCTTCAAGAGCGCCATGCCCGAGGGCTACGTGCAGGAGCGGAC
CATCTTCTTCAAGGACGACGGCAACTACAAGACCCGGGCCGAGGTGAAGTTCGAGGGCGACACCCTGGTG
AACCGGATCGAGCTGAAGGGCATCGACTTCAAGGAGGACGGCAACATCCTGGGCCACAAGCTGGAGTACA
ACTACAACAGCCACAACGTGTACATCACCGCCGACAAGCAGAAGAACGGCATCAAGGCCAACTTCAAGAT
CCGGCACAACATCGAGGACGGCGGCGTGCAGCTGGCCGACCACTACCAGCAGAACACCCCCATCGGCGAC
GGCCCCGTGCTGCTGCCCGACAACCACTACCTGAGCTACCAGAGCAAGCTGTTCAAGGACCCCAACGAGA
AGCGGGACCACATGGTGCTGCTGGAGTTCCTGACCGCCGCCGGCATCACCGAGGGCATGAACGAGCTCTA
TAAGTCCGCAGGAATGTCCGCTGAACACGTACTGACGATGCTGAACGAGCACGAAGTGAAGTTTGTTGAT
TTGCGCTTCACCGATACTAAAGGTAAAGAACAGCACGTCACTATCCCTGCTCATCAGGTGAATGCTGAAT
TCTTCGAAGAAGGCAAAATGTTTGACGGCTCCTCGATTGGCGGCTGGAAAGGCATTAACGAGTCCGACAT
GGTGCTGATGCCAGACGCATCCACCGCAGTGATTGACCCGTTCTTCGCCGACTCCACCCTGATTATCCGT
TGCGACATCCTTGAACCTGGCACCCTGCAAGGCTATGACCGTGACCCGCGCTCCATTGCGAAGCGCGCCG
AAGATTACCTGCGTTCCACTGGCATTGCCGACACCGTACTGTTCGGGCCAGAACCTGAATTCTTCCTGTT
CGATGACATCCGTTTCGGATCATCTATCTCCGGTTCCCACGTTGCTATCGACGATATCGAAGGCGCATGG
AACTCCTCCACCCAATACGAAGGTGGTAACAAAGGTCACCGTCCGGCAGTGAAAGGCGGTTACTTCCCGG
TTCCACCGGTAGACTCGGCTCAGGATATTCGTTCTGAAATGTGTCTGGTGATGGAACAGATGGGTCTGGT
GGTTGAAGCCCATCACCACGAAGTAGCGACTGCTGGTCAGAACGAAGTGGCTACCCGCTTCAATACCATG
ACCAAAAAAGCTGACGAAATTCAGATCTACAAATATGTTGTGCACAACGTAGCGCACCGCTTCGGTAAAA
CCGCGACCTTTATGCCAAAACCGATGTTCGGTGATAACGGCTCCGGTATGCACTGCCACATGTCTCTGTC
TAAAAACGGCGTTAACCTGTTCGCAGGCGACAAATACGCAGGTCTGTCTGAGCAGGCGCTGTACTACATT
GGCGGCGTAATCAAACACGCTAAAGCGATTAACGCCCTGGCAAACCCGACCACCAACTCTTATAAGCGTC
TGGTCCCGGGCTATGAAGCACCGGTAATGCTGGCTTACTCTGCGCGTAACCGTTCTGCGTCTATCCGTAT
TCCGGTGGTTTCTTCTCCGAAAGCACGTCGTATCGAAGTACGTTTCCCGGATCCGGCAGCTAACCCGTAC
CTGTGCTTTGCTGCCCTGCTGATGGCCGGTCTTGATGGTATCAAGAACAAGATCCATCCGGGCGAAGCCA
TGGACAAAAACCTGTATGACCTGCCGCCAGAAGAAGCGAAAGAGATCCCACAGGTTGCAGGCTCTCTGGA
AGAAGCACTGAACGAACTGGATCTGGACCGCGAGTTCCTGAAAGCCGGTGGCGTGTTCACTGACGAAGCA
ATTGATGCGTACATCGCTCTGCGTCGCGAAGAAGATGACCGCGTGCGTATGACTCCGCATCCGGTAGAGT
TTGAGCTGTACTACAGCGTCTAACGGCCGCATCGATAACACCGCAAATGCTTCTAGGGATCCACCGGATC
TAGATAACTGATCATAATCAGCCATACCACATTTGTAGAGGTTTTACTTGCTTTAAAAAACCTCCCACAC
CTCCCCCTGAACCTGAAACATAAAATGAATGCAATTGTTGTTGTTAACTTGTTTATTGCAGCTTATAATG
GTTACAAATAAAGCAATAGCATCACAAATTTCACAAATAAAGCATTTTTTTCACTGCATTCTAGTTGTGG
TTTGTCCAAACTCATCAATGTATCTTAACGCGTAAATTGTAAGCGTTAATATTTTGTTAAAATTCGCGTT
AAATTTTTGTTAAATCAGCTCATTTTTTAACCAATAGGCCGAAATCGGCAAAATCCCTTATAAATCAAAA
GAATAGACCGAGATAGGGT
[37 nt withheld, positions 3870-3906]
AAAGAACGTGGACTCCAACGTCAAAGG
[49 nt withheld, positions 3934-3982]
T
[91 nt withheld, positions 3984-4074]
G
[124 nt withheld, positions 4076-4199]
CAGGTGGCACTTTTCGGGGAAATGTGCGCGGAACCCCTATTTGTTTATTTTTCTAAATACATTCAAATAT
GTATCCGCTCATGAGACAATAACCCTGATAAATGCTTCAATAATATTGAAAAAGGAAGAGTCCTGAGGCG
GAAAGAACCAGCTGTGGAATGTGTGTCAGTTAGGGTGTGGAAAGTCCCCAGGCTCCCCAGCAGGCAGAAG
TATGCAAAGCATGCATCTCAATTAGTCAGCAACCAGGTGTGGAAAGTCCCCAGGCTCCCCAGCAGGCAGA
AGTATGCAAAGCATGCATCTCAATTAGTCAGCAACCATAGTCCCGCCCCTAACTCCGCCCATCCCGCCCC
TAACTCCGCCCAGTTCCGCCCATTCTCCGCCCCATGGCTGACTAATTTTTTTTATTTATGCAGAGGCCGA
GGCCGCCTCGGCCTCTGAGCTATTCCAGAAGTAGTGAGGAGGCTTTTTTGGAGGCCTAGGCTTTTGCAAA
GATCGATCAAGAGACAGGATGAGGATCGTTTCGCATGATTGAACAAGATGGATTGCACGCAGGTTCTCCG
GCCGCTTGGGTGGAGAGGCTATTCGGCTATGACTGGGCACAACAGACAATCGGCTGCTCTGATGCCGCCG
TGTTCCGGCTGTCAGCGCAGGGGCGCCCGGTTCTTTTTGTCAAGACCGACCTGTCCGGTGCCCTGAATGA
ACTGCAAGACGAGGCAGCGCGGCTATCGTGGCTGGCCACGACGGGCGTTCCTTGCGCAGCTGTGCTCGAC
GTTGTCACTGAAGCGGGAAGGGACTGGCTGCTATTGGGCGAAGTGCCGGGGCAGGATCTCCTGTCATCTC
ACCTTGCTCCTGCCGAGAAAGTATCCATCATGGCTGATGCAATGCGGCGGCTGCATACGCTTGATCCGGC
TACCTGCCCATTCGACCACCAAGCGAAACATCGCATCGAGCGAGCACGTACTCGGATGGAAGCCGGTCTT
GTCGATCAGGATGATCTGGACGAAGAGCATCAGGGGCTCGCGCCAGCCGAACTGTTCGCCAGGCTCAAGG
CGAGCATGCCCGACGGCGAGGATCTCGTCGTGACCCATGGCGATGCCTGCTTGCCGAATATCATGGTGGA
AAATGGCCGCTTTTCTGGATTCATCGACTGTGGCCGGCTGGGTGTGGCGGACCGCTATCAGGACATAGCG
TTGGCTACCCGTGATATTGCTGAAGAGCTTGGCGGCGAATGGGCTGACCGCTTCCTCGTGCTTTACGGTA
TCGCCGCTCCCGATTCGCAGCGCATCGCCTTCTATCGCCTTCTTGACGAGTTCTTCTGAGCGGGACTCTG
GGGTTCGAAATGACCGACCAAGCGACGCCCAACCTGCCATCACGAGATTTCGATTCCACCGCCGCCTTCT
ATGAAAGGTTGGGCTTCGGAATCGTTTTCCGGGACGCCGGCTGGATGATCCTCCAGCGCGGGGATCTCAT
GCTGGAGTTCTTCGCCCACCCTAGGGGGAGGCTAACTGAAACACGGAAGGAGACAATACCGGAAGGAACC
CGCGCTATGACGGCAATAAAAAGACAGAATAAAACGCACGGTGTTGGGTCGTTTGTTCATAAACGCGGGG
TTCGGTCCCAGGGCTGGCACTCTGTCGATACCCCACCGAGACCCCATTGGGGCCAATACGCCCGCGTTTC
TTCCTTTTCCCCACCCCACCCCCCAAGTTCGGGTGAAGGCCCAGGGCTCGCAGCCAACGTCGGGGCGGCA
GGCCCTGCCATAGCCTCAGGTTACTCATATATACTTTAGATTGATTTAAAACTTCATTTTTAATTTAAAA
GGATCTAGGTGAAGATCCTTTTTGATAATCTCATGACCAAAATCCCTTAACGTGAGTTTTCGTTCCACTG
AGCGTCAGACCCCGTAGAAAAGATCAAA
